Addgene plasmid #88070: pDONR223-ZNF451
Purpose: Donor Vector containing ZNF451 transcription factor, part of the Human TFome Collection
Depositing lab: Marc Vidal. Publication: A comprehensive library of human transcription factors for cell fate engineering. Ng AHM, Khoshakhlagh P, Rojo Arias JE, Pasquini G, Wang K, Swiersy A, Shipman SL, Appleton E, Kiaee K, Kohman RE, Vernet A, Dysart M, Leeper K, Saylor W, Huang JY, Graveline A, Taipale J, Hill DE, Vidal M, Melero-Martin JM, Busskamp V, Church GM. Nat Biotechnol. 2021 Apr;39(4):510-519. doi: 10.1038/s41587-020-0742-6. Epub 2020 Nov 30. PubMed 33257861.
Backbone
  Vector backbone: pDONR223
  Backbone manufacturer: Invitrogen
  Backbone size w/o insert (bp): 3000
  Vector type: Gateway Donor Vector
Growth in bacteria
  Bacterial resistance: Spectinomycin, 50 μg/mL
  Growth temperature: 37°C
  Growth strain: DH5alpha
  Copy number: High Copy
Gene/Insert
  Gene/Insert name: ZNF451
  Species: H. sapiens (human)
  Insert size (bp): 2799
  Mutation: Last nucleotide of stop codon removed to allow for Gateway C-terminal fusions
  Entrez Gene: ZNF451 (a.k.a. COASTER, dJ417I1.1)
  Cloning method: Gateway Cloning
  Sequencing primers: 5′ M13F(-21); 3′ M13R
Terms and licenses: Academic/Nonprofit Terms; Industry Terms: Not Available to Industry
Depositor comments: Represents the ORFeome subset of the TFome
How to cite: pDONR223-ZNF451 was a gift from Marc Vidal (Addgene plasmid # 88070)
