[The description below was written by a language model from this plasmid's Addgene catalogue record and pLannotate feature annotations shown in this document.]
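Description:
pDONR223-ZNF451 is a Gateway entry-type clone built in the Invitrogen pDONR223 donor backbone and carrying the open reading frame of human ZNF451 (also known as COASTER), a zinc-finger transcription factor. It belongs to the ORFeome-derived subset of the Human TFome Collection, a library of human transcription factor clones assembled for cell fate engineering. The plasmid is maintained in E. coli through a high-copy ColE1/pUC-type origin and is selected with spectinomycin via the aadA aminoglycoside adenylyltransferase gene (SmR). This gene sits downstream of a fragment of the class 1 integron Pc promoter and a short remnant of a gentamicin resistance gene.

The roughly 2.8 kb ZNF451 insert is flanked by two attL recombination sites, annotated by the automated tool as attL3 and attL2. These allow the ORF to be moved by an LR Clonase reaction into any compatible Gateway destination vector. The last nucleotide of the stop codon has been removed so that the reading frame stays open, permitting C-terminal fusions to tags or reporters supplied by the destination vector. The annotation labels the coding sequence as a fragment of the reference protein, and it spans slightly less than the stated insert size.

The record shows no eukaryotic promoter, so the plasmid serves as a shuttle and sequence-verified source clone rather than an expression construct. A T7 promoter lies just outside one attL site, pointing toward the insert in the antisense direction. The rrnB T1 and T2 terminators upstream insulate the cassette from read-through transcription. Small lacI and lacZα fragments are backbone remnants, and M13 primer sites flank the insert for sequencing.
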