Features (pLannotate 1.2.2; 12 found; start..end, strand, type, name):
      2..97      +  protein_bind   attL3: mutant version of attL; recombination site for the Gateway® LR reaction LR Clonase™
    100..2853    +  CDS            ZNF451 (fragment): ZN451_HUMAN - Also known as COASTER From Homo sapiens (Human).
   2897..2996    -  protein_bind   attL2: mutant version of attL; recombination site for the Gateway® LR reaction LR Clonase™
   3014..3032    -  promoter       T7 promoter: promoter for bacteriophage T7 RNA polymerase
   3222..3245    +  promoter       Pc promoter (fragment): intI1 (promoter lies within the coding sequence); class 1 integron promoter
   3421..3477    +  CDS            GmR (fragment): gentamycin acetyltransferase; aacC1; confers resistance to gentamycin
   3484..4275    +  CDS            SmR: aminoglycoside adenylyltransferase (Murphy, 1985); aadA; confers resistance to spectinomycin and streptomycin
   4368..4956    +  rep_origin     ori: high-copy-number ColE1/pMB1/pBR322/pUC origin of replication
   5139..5231    +  CDS            lacI (fragment): lac repressor; lacI; The lac repressor binds to the lac operator to inhibit transcription in E. coli. This inhibition can be relieved by adding lactose or isopropyl-β-D-thiogalactopyranoside (IPTG).
   5286..5313    -  terminator     rrnB T2 terminator: transcription terminator T2 from the E. coli rrnB gene
   5445..5488    +  terminator     rrnB T1 terminator: Escherichia coli rrnB; transcription terminator T1 from the E. coli rrnB gene
   5535..5571    -  CDS            lacZα (fragment): LacZα fragment of β-galactosidase; lacZ fragment
>Addgene plasmid #88070 | pDONR223-ZNF451 | addgene full sequence | sequence record 189953 | Addgene NGS Result
CAAATAATGATTTTATTTTGACTGATAGTGACCTGTTCGTTGCAACAAATTGATGAGCAATGCTTTTTTA
TAATGCCAACTTTGTAGAAAAAAGTTGGCATGGGAGACCCGGGGTCGGAGATAATAGAATCTGTCCCTCC
AGCTGGCCCTGAGGCATCTGAGTCAACAACGGATGAAAATGAAGACGACATTCAGTTTGTCAGTGAAGGA
CCATTACGACCTGTTCTTGAATACATTGATCTGGTCAGCAGTGATGATGAAGAGCCTAGCACCTCTTATA
CTGATGAGAATATTAAACGTAAAGACCATATTGATTATCAGAAGGATAAAGTTGCTTTAACTCTGGCTCG
TCTAGCCCGCCATGTTGAAGTGGAGAAACAGCAGAAAGAAGAGAAGAATAGAGCATTCAGAGAAAAAATT
GATTTTCAGCATGCTCATGGGTTACAAGAATTGGAATTTATTCGAGGACATTCTGATACAGAAGCAGCAA
GACTGTGTGTGGACCAGTGGCTAAAAATGCCAGGACTCAAAACAGGCACAATTAATTGTGGAACAAAAAG
TTCATTCCGAAGAGGAGGCCACACGTGGGTGTCTGGGAAACCAATTTTATGTCCTATAATGCACTGTAAC
AAGGAGTTTGACAATGGGCACCTTCTCTTAGGACATTTGAAAAGGTTCGATCACTCTCCATGTGATCCAA
CAATTACACTACATGGACCTTTCTTCAGCTCCTTTGCTTGTGTAGTATGTTATAAAAAATTTGTTACTCA
ACAACAATATAGAGATCACCTTTTTGATAAGGAAGCCACAGATGATGGACATAACAACAACCTTCTTCCT
CAGATTATTCAGTGTTTTGCATGTCCAAATTGCTTCCTTCTTTTTAGCAGAAAGGAGGAGTGTTCAAAGC
ATATGTCTGGAAAGAATCATTTCCATCAGAGTTTCAAACTGGGTGATAACAAAGGAATTGCACATCCAAT
ATCTTTCCCATCTTTTGCAAAGAAACTTTTGATCTCTCTGTGCAAAGATGTTCCCTTTCAAGTTAAGTGT
GTGGCCTGCCACAAGACACTGCGTTCCCACATGGAGCTCACTGCCCATTTCAGAGTTCATTGTCGAAATG
CTGGACCTGTAGCTGTAGCTGAGAAGAGCATTACCCAGGTTGCAGAGAAATTCATATTAAGAGGTTATTG
TCCAGATTGCAATCAAGTCTTTGTGGATGAAACCAGCACCCAAAATCATAAGCAGAATTCAGGACACAAA
GTCCGAGTCATTAACTCAGTGGAAGAATCAGTCTTACTCTATTGCCACAGCAGCGAAGGGAACAAGGATC
CTTCTTCTGACTTGCATTTATTGTTGGATCAATCAAAATTTTCATCACTTAAAAGAACCATGTCTATTAA
AGAATCTAGCTCACTGGAGTGCATTGCCATTCCAAAAAAGAAGATGAATTTAAAAGATAAAAGCCATGAA
GGTGTTGCTTGTGTCCAGAAAGAAAAATCAGTAGTTAAAACCTGGTTCTGTGAATGCAATCAGCGATTCC
CAAGTGAAGATGCAGTAGAAAAGCATGTTTTCTCAGCAAACACAATGGGTTATAAATGTGTGGTCTGTGG
AAAGGTATGTGATGATTCAGGGGTCATTCGTTTACACATGAGCCGGATTCACGGAGGGGCACATTTAAAT
AACTTTCTTTTCTGGTGTCGGACATGCAAAAAGGAGTTAACAAGGAAAGATACTATCATGGCACATGTGA
CTGAATTTCATAATGGACACAGATATTTTTATGAGATGGATGAGGTAGAAGGTGAAACTTTGCCATCATC
CTCTACAACATTGGATAATTTGACTGCTAACAAGCCTTCATCAGCTATTACTGTTATTGATCATTCCCCG
GCAAATAGTTCTCCGAGGGGTAAATGGCAATGCCGGATTTGTGAAGATATGTTTGATTCCCAGGAATATG
TAAAACAGCACTGCATGTCTTTGGCAAGCCACAAGTTTCATAGATACAGCTGTGCTCACTGCAGAAAGCC
TTTTCATAAGATAGAAACATTGTACCGACATTGCCAAGATGAGCATGACAATGAGATAAAGATTAAATAC
TTCTGTGGGCTTTGTGATCTTATCTTTAATGTGGAAGAAGCATTTCTGAGTCATTATGAGGAGCACCACA
GCATAGATTATGTATTTGTGTCAGAAAAAACTGAAACTTCAATTAAAACCGAAGATGATTTTCCAGTAAT
AGAGACCAGTAACCAGTTAACTTGTGGTTGCCGTGAGAGTTACATCTGTAAAGTCAACAGAAAAGAAGAT
TATAGCAGATGTCTCCAAATCATGCTGGATAAAGGAAAACTGTGGTTTCGCTGCAGTTTATGTTCGGCAA
CAGCACAGAATTTAACCGACATGAACACTCATATCCATCAAGTGCACAAAGAAAAGAGTGATGAGGAGGA
GCAGCAGTATGTAATCAAGTGTGGCACCTGCACCAAAGCATTTCATGATCCTGAGAGTGCACAGCAGCAT
TTCCATAGAAAACATTGCTTCTTACAGAAACCCAGTGTGGCTCATTTTGGATCTGAAAAATCAAACCTGT
ACAAGTTTACTGCTAGTGCCTCACATACAGAGAGAAAACTGAAACAGGCAATAAACTATTCAAAAAGTTT
AGACATGGAGAAAGGAGTTGAGAATGACCTAAGCTATCAGAATATAGAGGAAGAAATTGTTGAGCTTCCA
GATTTGGATTACCTGCGAACCATGACTCATATAGTCTTTGTAGATTTTGATAACTGGTCAAACTTTTTTG
GTCATCTACCAGGGCATCTAAACCAAGGAACATTTATTTGGGGCTTTCAAGGTACGGTTAATAAGAAAAA
CAAAAGAAAACTTTTTCCCACCTCTTACCCAACTTTCTTGTACAAAGTTGGCATTATAAGAAAGCATTGC
TTATCAATTTGTTGCAACGAACAGGTCACTATCAGTCAAAATAAAATCATTATTTGCCATCCAGCTGATA
TCCCCTATAGTGAGTCGTATTACATGGTCATAGCTGTTTCCTGGCAGCTCTGGCCCGTGTCTCAAAATCT
CTGATGTTACATTGCACAAGATAAAAATATATCATCATGCCTCCTCTAGACCAGCCAGGACAGAAATGCC
TCGACTTCGCTGCTACCCAAGGTTGCCGGGTGACGCACACCGTGGAAACGGATGAAGGCACGAACCCAGT
GGACATAAGCCTGTTCGGTTCGTAAGCTGTAATGCAAGTAGCGTATGCGCTCACGCAACTGGTCCAGAAC
CTTGACCGAACGCAGCGGTGGTAACGGCGCAGTGGCGGTTTTCATGGCTTGTTATGACTGTTTTTTTGGG
GTACAGTCTATGCCTCGGGCATCCAAGCAGCAAGCGCGTTACGCCGTGGGTCGATGTTTGATGTTATGGA
GCAGCAACGATGTTACGCAGCAGGGCAGTCGCCCTAAAACAAAGTTAAACATTATGAGGGAAGCGGTGAT
CGCCGAAGTATCGACTCAACTATCAGAGGTAGTTGGCGTCATCGAGCGCCATCTCGAACCGACGTTGCTG
GCCGTACATTTGTACGGCTCCGCAGTGGATGGCGGCCTGAAGCCACACAGTGATATTGATTTGCTGGTTA
CGGTGACCGTAAGGCTTGATGAAACAACGCGGCGAGCTTTGATCAACGACCTTTTGGAAACTTCGGCTTC
CCCTGGAGAGAGCGAGATTCTCCGCGCTGTAGAAGTCACCATTGTTGTGCACGACGACATCATTCCGTGG
CGTTATCCAGCTAAGCGCGAACTGCAATTTGGAGAATGGCAGCGCAATGACATTCTTGCAGGTATCTTCG
AGCCAGCCACGATCGACATTGATCTGGCTATCTTGCTGACAAAAGCAAGAGAACATAGCGTTGCCTTGGT
AGGTCCAGCGGCGGAGGAACTCTTTGATCCGGTTCCTGAACAGGATCTATTTGAGGCGCTAAATGAAACC
TTAACGCTATGGAACTCGCCGCCCGACTGGGCTGGCGATGAGCGAAATGTAGTGCTTACGTTGTCCCGCA
TTTGGTACAGCGCAGTAACCGGCAAAATCGCGCCGAAGGATGTCGCTGCCGACTGGGCAATGGAGCGCCT
GCCGGCCCAGTATCAGCCCGTCATACTTGAAGCTAGACAGGCTTATCTTGGACAAGAAGAAGATCGCTTG
GCCTCGCGCGCAGATCAGTTGGAAGAATTTGTCCACTACGTGAAAGGCGAGATCACCAAGGTAGTCGGCA
AATAACCCTCGAGCCACCCATGACCAAAATCCCTTAACGTGAGTTACGCGTCGTTCCACTGAGCGTCAGA
CCCCGTAGAAAAGATCAAAGGATCTTCTTGAGATCCTTTTTTTCTGCGCGTAATCTGCTGCTTGCAAACA
AAAAAACCACCGCTACCAGCGGTGGTTTGTTTGCCGGATCAAGAGCTACCAACTCTTTTTCCGAAGGTAA
CTGGCTTCAGCAGAGCGCAGATACCAAATACTGTTCTTCTAGTGTAGCCGTAGTTAGGCCACCACTTCAA
GAACTCTGTAGCACCGCCTACATACCTCGCTCTGCTAATCCTGTTACCAGTGGCTGCTGCCAGTGGCGAT
AAGTCGTGTCTTACCGGGTTGGACTCAAGACGATAGTTACCGGATAAGGCGCAGCGGTCGGGCTGAACGG
GGGGTTCGTGCACACAGCCCAGCTTGGAGCGAACGACCTACACCGAACTGAGATACCTACAGCGTGAGCT
ATGAGAAAGCGCCACGCTTCCCGAAGGGAGAAAGGCGGACAGGTATCCGGTAAGCGGCAGGGTCGGAACA
GGAGAGCGCACGAGGGAGCTTCCAGGGGGAAACGCCTGGTATCTTTATAGTCCTGTCGGGTTTCGCCACC
TCTGACTTGAGCGTCGATTTTTGTGATGCTCGTCAGGGGGGCGGAGCCTATGGAAAAACGCCAGCAACGC
GGCCTTTTTACGGTTCCTGGCCTTTTGCTGGCCTTTTGCTCACATGTTCTTTCCTGCGTTATCCCCTGAT
TCTGTGGATAACCGTATTACCGCCTTTGAGTGAGCTGATACCGCTCGCCGCAGCCGAACGACCGAGCGCA
GCGAGTCAGTGAGCGAGGAAGCGGAAGAGCGCCCAATACGCAAACCGCCTCTCCCCGCGCGTTGGCCGAT
TCATTAATGCAGCTGGCACGACAGGTTTCCCGACTGGAAAGCGGGCAGTGAGCGCAACGCAATTAATACG
CGTACCGCTAGCCAGGAAGAGTTTGTAGAAACGCAAAAAGGCCATCCGTCAGGATGGCCTTCTGCTTAGT
TTGATGCCTGGCAGTTTATGGCGGGCGTCCTGCCCGCCACCCTCCGGGCCGTTGCTTCACAACGTTCAAA
TCCGCTCCCGGCGGATTTGTCCTACTCAGGAGAGCGTTCACCGACAAACAACAGATAAAACGAAAGGCCC
AGTCTTCCGACTGAGCCTTTCGTTTTATTTGATGCCTGGCAGTTCCCTACTCTCGCGTTAACGCTAGCAT
GGATGTTTTCCCAGTCACGACGTTGTAAAACGACGGCCAGTCTTAAGCTCGGGCCC
