>Addgene plasmid #88070 | pDONR223-ZNF451 | depositor partial sequence | sequence record 171674 | insert
ATGGGAGACCCGGGGTCGGAGATAATAGAATCTGTCCCTCCAGCTGGCCCTGAGGCATCTGAGTCAACAA
CGGATGAAAATGAAGACGACATTCAGTTTGTCAGTGAAGGACCATTACGACCTGTTCTTGAATACATTGA
TCTGGTCAGCAGTGATGATGAAGAGCCTAGCACCTCTTATACTGATGAGAATATTAAACGTAAAGACCAT
ATTGATTATCAGAAGGATAAAGTTGCTTTAACTCTGGCTCGTCTAGCCCGCCATGTTGAAGTGGAGAAAC
AGCAGAAAGAAGAGAAGAATAGAGCATTCAGAGAAAAAATTGATTTTCAGCATGCTCATGGGTTACAAGA
ATTGGAATTTATTCGAGGACATTCTGATACAGAAGCAGCAAGACTGTGTGTGGACCAGTGGCTAAAAATG
CCAGGACTCAAAACAGGCACAATTAATTGTGGAACAAAAAGTTCATTCCGAAGAGGAGGCCACACGTGGG
TGTCTGGGAAACCAATTTTATGTCCTATAATGCACTGTAACAAGGAGTTTGACAATGGGCACCTTCTCTT
AGGACATTTGAAAAGGTTCGATCACTCTCCATGTGATCCAACAATTACACTACATGGACCTTTCTTCAGC
TCCTTTGCTTGTGTAGTATGTTATAAAAAATTTGTTACTCAACAACAATATAGAGATCACCTTTTTGATA
AGGAAGCCACAGATGATGGACATAACAACAACCTTCTTCCTCAGATTATTCAGTGTTTTGCATGTCCAAA
TTGCTTCCTTCTTTTTAGCAGAAAGGAGGAGTGTTCAAAGCATATGTCTGGAAAGAATCATTTCCATCAG
AGTTTCAAACTGGGTGATAACAAAGGAATTGCACATCCAATATCTTTCCCATCTTTTGCAAAGAAACTTT
TGATCTCTCTGTGCAAAGATGTTCCCTTTCAAGTTAAGTGTGTGGCCTGCCACAAGACACTGCGTTCCCA
CATGGAGCTCACTGCCCATTTCAGAGTTCATTGTCGAAATGCTGGACCTGTAGCTGTAGCTGAGAAGAGC
ATTACCCAGGTTGCAGAGAAATTCATATTAAGAGGTTATTGTCCAGATTGCAATCAAGTCTTTGTGGATG
AAACCAGCACCCAAAATCATAAGCAGAATTCAGGACACAAAGTCCGAGTCATTAACTCAGTGGAAGAATC
AGTCTTACTCTATTGCCACAGCAGCGAAGGGAACAAGGATCCTTCTTCTGACTTGCATTTATTGTTGGAT
CAATCAAAATTTTCATCACTTAAAAGAACCATGTCTATTAAAGAATCTAGCTCACTGGAGTGCATTGCCA
TTCCAAAAAAGAAGATGAATTTAAAAGATAAAAGCCATGAAGGTGTTGCTTGTGTCCAGAAAGAAAAATC
AGTAGTTAAAACCTGGTTCTGTGAATGCAATCAGCGATTCCCAAGTGAAGATGCAGTAGAAAAGCATGTT
TTCTCAGCAAACACAATGGGTTATAAATGTGTGGTCTGTGGAAAGGTATGTGATGATTCAGGGGTCATTC
GTTTACACATGAGCCGGATTCACGGAGGGGCACATTTAAATAACTTTCTTTTCTGGTGTCGGACATGCAA
AAAGGAGTTAACAAGGAAAGATACTATCATGGCACATGTGACTGAATTTCATAATGGACACAGATATTTT
TATGAGATGGATGAGGTAGAAGGTGAAACTTTGCCATCATCCTCTACAACATTGGATAATTTGACTGCTA
ACAAGCCTTCATCAGCTATTACTGTTATTGATCATTCCCCGGCAAATAGTTCTCCGAGGGGTAAATGGCA
ATGCCGGATTTGTGAAGATATGTTTGATTCCCAGGAATATGTAAAACAGCACTGCATGTCTTTGGCAAGC
CACAAGTTTCATAGATACAGCTGTGCTCACTGCAGAAAGCCTTTTCATAAGATAGAAACATTGTACCGAC
ATTGCCAAGATGAGCATGACAATGAGATAAAGATTAAATACTTCTGTGGGCTTTGTGATCTTATCTTTAA
TGTGGAAGAAGCATTTCTGAGTCATTATGAGGAGCACCACAGCATAGATTATGTATTTGTGTCAGAAAAA
ACTGAAACTTCAATTAAAACCGAAGATGATTTTCCAGTAATAGAGACCAGTAACCAGTTAACTTGTGGTT
GCCGTGAGAGTTACATCTGTAAAGTCAACAGAAAAGAAGATTATAGCAGATGTCTCCAAATCATGCTGGA
TAAAGGAAAACTGTGGTTTCGCTGCAGTTTATGTTCGGCAACAGCACAGAATTTAACCGACATGAACACT
CATATCCATCAAGTGCACAAAGAAAAGAGTGATGAGGAGGAGCAGCAGTATGTAATCAAGTGTGGCACCT
GCACCAAAGCATTTCATGATCCTGAGAGTGCACAGCAGCATTTCCATAGAAAACATTGCTTCTTACAGAA
ACCCAGTGTGGCTCATTTTGGATCTGAAAAATCAAACCTGTACAAGTTTACTGCTAGTGCCTCACATACA
GAGAGAAAACTGAAACAGGCAATAAACTATTCAAAAAGTTTAGACATGGAGAAAGGAGTTGAGAATGACC
TAAGCTATCAGAATATAGAGGAAGAAATTGTTGAGCTTCCAGATTTGGATTACCTGCGAACCATGACTCA
TATAGTCTTTGTAGATTTTGATAACTGGTCAAACTTTTTTGGTCATCTACCAGGGCATCTAAACCAAGGA
ACATTTATTTGGGGCTTTCAAGGTACGGTTAATAAGAAAAACAAAAGAAAACTTTTTCCCACCTCTTAG
